>Addgene plasmid #146799 | pT7-EGFP-C1-HsNot2_305-540_K | depositor full sequence | sequence record 289245 | Full Sequence
TAGTTATTAATAGTAATCAATTACGGGGTCATTAGTTCATAGCCCATATATGGAGTTCCGCGTTACATAA
CTTACGGTAAATGGCCCGCCTGGCTGACCGCCCAACGACCCCCGCCCATTGACGTCAATAATGACGTATG
TTCCCATAGTAACGCCAATAGGGACTTTCCATTGACGTCAATGGGTGGAGTATTTACGGTAAACTGCCCA
CTTGGCAGTACATCAAGTGTATCATATGCCAAGTACGCCCCCTATTGACGTCAATGACGGTAAATGGCCC
GCCTGGCATTATGCCCAGTACATGACCTTATGGGACTTTCCTACTTGGCAGTACATCTACGTATTAGTCA
TCGCTATTACCATGGTGATGCGGTTTTGGCAGTACATCAATGGGCGTGGATAGCGGTTTGACTCACGGGG
ATTTCCAAGTCTCCACCCCATTGACGTCAATGGGAGTTTGTTTTGGCACCAAAATCAACGGGACTTTCCA
AAATGTCGTAACAACTCCGCCCCATTGACGCAAATGGGCGGTAGGCGTGTACGGTGGGAGGTCTATATAA
GCAGAGCTCTCTGGCTAACTAGAGAACCCACTGCTTACTGGCTTATCGAAATTAATACGACTCACTATAG
GGAGACCCAAGCTCTAGCGCTACCGGTCGCCACCATGGTGAGCAAGGGCGAGGAGCTGTTCACCGGGGTG
GTGCCCATCCTGGTCGAGCTGGACGGCGACGTAAACGGCCACAAGTTCAGCGTGTCCGGCGAGGGCGAGG
GCGATGCCACCTACGGCAAGCTGACCCTGAAGTTCATCTGCACCACCGGCAAGCTGCCCGTGCCCTGGCC
CACCCTCGTGACCACCCTGACCTACGGCGTGCAGTGCTTCAGCCGCTACCCCGACCACATGAAGCAGCAC
GACTTCTTCAAGTCCGCCATGCCCGAAGGCTACGTCCAGGAGCGCACCATCTTCTTCAAGGACGACGGCA
ACTACAAGACCCGCGCCGAGGTGAAGTTCGAGGGCGACACCCTGGTGAACCGCATCGAGCTGAAGGGCAT
CGACTTCAAGGAGGACGGCAACATCCTGGGGCACAAGCTGGAGTACAACTACAACAGCCACAACGTCTAT
ATCATGGCCGACAAGCAGAAGAACGGCATCAAGGTGAACTTCAAGATCCGCCACAACATCGAGGACGGCA
GCGTGCAGCTCGCCGACCACTACCAGCAGAACACCCCCATCGGCGACGGCCCCGTGCTGCTGCCCGACAA
CCACTACCTGAGCACCCAGTCCGCCCTGAGCAAAGACCCCAACGAGAAGCGCGATCACATGGTCCTGCTG
GAGTTCGTGACCGCCGCCGGGATCACTCTCGGCATGGACGAGCTGTACAAGTCCGGACTCAGATCTCGAG
CTCAAGCTTCGTCTGGCAAGACAACTTCAAGTACAGATGGACCCAAATTCCCTGGAGATAAAAGTTCAAC
AACACAAAATAATAACCAGCAGAAAAAAGGGATCCAGGTGTTACCTGATGGTCGGGTTACTAACATTCCT
CAAGGGATGGTGACGGACCAATTTGGAATGATTGGCCTGTTAACATTTATCAGGGCAGCAGAGACAGACC
CAGGAATGGTACATCTTGCATTAGGAAGTGACTTAACAACATTAGGCCTCAATCTGAACTCTCCTGAAAA
TCTCTACCCCAAATTTGCGTCACCCTGGGCATCTTCACCTTGTCGACCTCAAGACATAGACTTCCATGTT
CCATCTGAGTACTTAACGAACATTCACATTAGGGATAAGCTGGCTGCAATAAAACTTGGCCGATATGGTG
AAGACCTTCTCTTCTATCTCTATTACATGAATGGAGGAGACGTATTACAACTTTTAGCTGCAGTGGAGCT
TTTTAACCGTGATTGGAGATACCACAAAGAAGAACGAGTATGGATTACCAGGGCACCAGGCATGGAGCCA
ACAATGAAAACCAATACCTATGAGAGGGGAACATATTACTTCTTTGACTGTCTTAACTGGAGGAAAGTAG
CTAAGGAGTTCCATCTGGAATATGACAAATTAGAAGAACGGCCTCACCTGCCATCCACCTTCAACTACAA
CCCTGCTCAGCAAGCCTTCTAACCGCGGGCCCGGGATCCACCGGATCTAGATAACTGATCATAATCAGCC
ATACCACATTTGTAGAGGTTTTACTTGCTTTAAAAAACCTCCCACACCTCCCCCTGAACCTGAAACATAA
AATGAATGCAATTGTTGTTGTTAACTTGTTTATTGCAGCTTATAATGGTTACAAATAAAGCAATAGCATC
ACAAATTTCACAAATAAAGCATTTTTTTCACTGCATTCTAGTTGTGGTTTGTCCAAACTCATCAATGTAT
CTTAACGCGTAAATTGTAAGCGTTAATATTTTGTTAAAATTCGCGTTAAATTTTTGTTAAATCAGCTCAT
TTTTTAACCAATAGGCCGAAATCGGCAAAATCCCTTATAAATCAAAAGAATAGACCGAGATAGGGT
[37 nt withheld, positions 2517-2553]
AAAGAACGTGGACTCCAACGTCAAAGG
[49 nt withheld, positions 2581-2629]
T
[91 nt withheld, positions 2631-2721]
G
[124 nt withheld, positions 2723-2846]
CAGGTGGCACTTTTCGGGGAAATGTGCGCGGAACCCCTATTTGTTTATTTTTCTAAATACATTCAAATAT
GTATCCGCTCATGAGACAATAACCCTGATAAATGCTTCAATAATATTGAAAAAGGAAGAGTCCTGAGGCG
GAAAGAACCAGCTGTGGAATGTGTGTCAGTTAGGGTGTGGAAAGTCCCCAGGCTCCCCAGCAGGCAGAAG
TATGCAAAGCATGCATCTCAATTAGTCAGCAACCAGGTGTGGAAAGTCCCCAGGCTCCCCAGCAGGCAGA
AGTATGCAAAGCATGCATCTCAATTAGTCAGCAACCATAGTCCCGCCCCTAACTCCGCCCATCCCGCCCC
TAACTCCGCCCAGTTCCGCCCATTCTCCGCCCCATGGCTGACTAATTTTTTTTATTTATGCAGAGGCCGA
GGCCGCCTCGGCCTCTGAGCTATTCCAGAAGTAGTGAGGAGGCTTTTTTGGAGGCCTAGGCTTTTGCAAA
GATCGATCAAGAGACAGGATGAGGATCGTTTCGCATGATTGAACAAGATGGATTGCACGCAGGTTCTCCG
GCCGCTTGGGTGGAGAGGCTATTCGGCTATGACTGGGCACAACAGACAATCGGCTGCTCTGATGCCGCCG
TGTTCCGGCTGTCAGCGCAGGGGCGCCCGGTTCTTTTTGTCAAGACCGACCTGTCCGGTGCCCTGAATGA
ACTGCAAGACGAGGCAGCGCGGCTATCGTGGCTGGCCACGACGGGCGTTCCTTGCGCAGCTGTGCTCGAC
GTTGTCACTGAAGCGGGAAGGGACTGGCTGCTATTGGGCGAAGTGCCGGGGCAGGATCTCCTGTCATCTC
ACCTTGCTCCTGCCGAGAAAGTATCCATCATGGCTGATGCAATGCGGCGGCTGCATACGCTTGATCCGGC
TACCTGCCCATTCGACCACCAAGCGAAACATCGCATCGAGCGAGCACGTACTCGGATGGAAGCCGGTCTT
GTCGATCAGGATGATCTGGACGAAGAGCATCAGGGGCTCGCGCCAGCCGAACTGTTCGCCAGGCTCAAGG
CGAGCATGCCCGACGGCGAGGATCTCGTCGTGACCCATGGCGATGCCTGCTTGCCGAATATCATGGTGGA
AAATGGCCGCTTTTCTGGATTCATCGACTGTGGCCGGCTGGGTGTGGCGGACCGCTATCAGGACATAGCG
TTGGCTACCCGTGATATTGCTGAAGAGCTTGGCGGCGAATGGGCTGACCGCTTCCTCGTGCTTTACGGTA
TCGCCGCTCCCGATTCGCAGCGCATCGCCTTCTATCGCCTTCTTGACGAGTTCTTCTGAGCGGGACTCTG
GGGTTCGAAATGACCGACCAAGCGACGCCCAACCTGCCATCACGAGATTTCGATTCCACCGCCGCCTTCT
ATGAAAGGTTGGGCTTCGGAATCGTTTTCCGGGACGCCGGCTGGATGATCCTCCAGCGCGGGGATCTCAT
GCTGGAGTTCTTCGCCCACCCTAGGGGGAGGCTAACTGAAACACGGAAGGAGACAATACCGGAAGGAACC
CGCGCTATGACGGCAATAAAAAGACAGAATAAAACGCACGGTGTTGGGTCGTTTGTTCATAAACGCGGGG
TTCGGTCCCAGGGCTGGCACTCTGTCGATACCCCACCGAGACCCCATTGGGGCCAATACGCCCGCGTTTC
TTCCTTTTCCCCACCCCACCCCCCAAGTTCGGGTGAAGGCCCAGGGCTCGCAGCCAACGTCGGGGCGGCA
GGCCCTGCCATAGCCTCAGGTTACTCATATATACTTTAGATTGATTTAAAACTTCATTTTTAATTTAAAA
GGATCTAGGTGAAGATCCTTTTTGATAATCTCATGACCAAAATCCCTTAACGTGAGTTTTCGTTCCACTG
AGCGTCAGACCCCGTAGAAAAGATCAAAGGATCTTCTTGAGATCCTTTTTTTCTGCGCGTAATCTGCTGC
TTGCAAACAAAAAAACCACCGCTACCAGCGGTGGTTTGTTTGCCGGATCAAGAGCTACCAACTCTTTTTC
CGAAGGTAACTGGCTTCAGCAGAGCGCAGATACCAAATACTGTCCTTCTAGTGTAGCCGTAGTTAGGCCA
CCACTTCAAGAACTCTGTAGCACCGCCTACATACCTCGCTCTGCTAATCCTGTTACCAGTGGCTGCTGCC
AGTGGCGATAAGTCGTGTCTTACCGGGTTGGACTCAAGACGATAGTTACCGGATAAGGCGCAGCGGTCGG
GCTGAACGGGGGGTTCGTGCACACAGCCCAGCTTGGAGCGAACGACCTACACCGAACTGAGATACCTACA
GCGTGAGCTATGAGAAAGCGCCACGCTTCCCGAAGGGAGAAAGGCGGACAGGTATCCGGTAAGCGGCAGG
GTCGGAACAGGAGAGCGCACGAGGGAGCTTCCAGGGGGAAACGCCTGGTATCTTTATAGTCCTGTCGGGT
TTCGCCACCTCTGACTTGAGCGTCGATTTTTGTGATGCTCGTCAGGGGGGCGGAGCCTATGGAAAAACGC
CAGCAACGCGGCCTTTTTACGGTTCCTGGCCTTTTGCTGGCCTTTTGCTCACATGTTCTTTCCTGCGTTA
TCCCCTGATTCTGTGGATAACCGTATTACCGCCATGCAT
Features (pLannotate 1.2.2; 17 found; start..end, strand, type, name):
     61..364     +  enhancer       CMV enhancer: human cytomegalovirus immediate early enhancer
    365..568     +  promoter       CMV promoter: human cytomegalovirus (CMV) immediate early promoter
    564..597     +  LTR            5' LTR (truncated) (fragment): truncated 5' long terminal repeat (LTR) from HIV-1
    613..631     +  promoter       T7 promoter: promoter for bacteriophage T7 RNA polymerase
    665..1381    +  CDS            EGFP: EGFP is a basic (constitutively fluorescent) green fluorescent protein published in 1996, derived from Aequorea victoria. It is reported to be a rapidly-maturing weak dimer with moderate acid sensitivity.
   1406..2119    +  CDS            Cnot2 (fragment): CNOT2_MOUSE - Experimental evidence at protein level: Swiss-Prot protein existence level 1. Component of the CCR4-NOT complex which is one of the major cellular mRNA deadenylases and is linked to various cellular processes including bulk mRNA degradation, miRNA-mediated repression, translational repression during translational initiation and general transcription regulation. Additional complex functions may be a consequence of its influence on mRNA expression. Required for the CCR4- NOT complex structural integrity. Can repress transcription and may link the CCR4-NOT complex to transcriptional
   2122..2144    +  misc_feature   MCS (fragment): multiple cloning site
   2156..2240    +  CDS            large T antigen (fragment): large T antigen from SV40 (simian virus 40)
   2263..2384    +  polyA_signal   SV40 poly(A) signal: SV40 polyadenylation signal
   2418..2846    -  rep_origin     f1 ori (sequence partly withheld): f1 bacteriophage origin of replication; arrow indicates direction of (+) strand synthesis
   2873..2977    +  promoter       AmpR promoter: bla
   2979..3336    +  promoter       SV40 promoter: SV40 enhancer and early promoter
   3371..4165    +  CDS            NeoR/KanR: aminoglycoside phosphotransferase from Tn5; aph(3')-II (or nptII); confers resistance to neomycin, kanamycin, and G418 (Geneticin®)
   4186..4338    +  CDS            ble (fragment): BLE_KLEPN - Experimental evidence at protein level: Swiss-Prot protein existence level 1. Binding protein with a strong affinity to the bleomycin family of antibiotics. Binds to CL990; an antimitotic-antibiotic compound. From Klebsiella pneumoniae.
   4397..4444    +  polyA_signal   HSV TK poly(A) signal: herpes simplex virus thymidine kinase polyadenylation signal (Cole and Stacy, 1985)
   4535..4551    -  polyA_signal   bGH poly(A) signal (fragment): bovine growth hormone polyadenylation signal
   4773..5361    +  rep_origin     ori: high-copy-number ColE1/pMB1/pBR322/pUC origin of replication
