[The description below was written by a language model from this plasmid's Addgene catalogue record and pLannotate feature annotations shown in this document.]
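Description:
pT7-EGFP-C1-HsNot2_305-540_K is a 5,475 nt mammalian expression plasmid that produces a fragment of human CNOT2 (NOT2), residues 305–540, fused to the C-terminus of EGFP. The catalogue lists the backbone as unknown, but the name and feature layout are consistent with an EGFP-C1-style vector carrying an added T7 promoter. It replicates in E. coli from a high-copy ColE1/pUC-type origin and is selected with kanamycin. The NeoR/KanR (Tn5 aminoglycoside phosphotransferase) gene sits behind tandem bacterial (AmpR/bla) and SV40 early promoters and is followed by an HSV TK poly(A) signal, so the same marker can also confer G418 resistance in mammalian cells. An f1 origin is also present.

The expression cassette consists of the CMV immediate-early enhancer and promoter, a T7 promoter just upstream of the coding region that would allow transcription by T7 RNA polymerase, the EGFP open reading frame, the CNOT2 fragment, a remnant of the multiple cloning site, and an SV40 poly(A) signal. The automated annotation labels the insert by similarity to mouse Cnot2, but the record states that the ORF was taken from the human CNOT2 reference transcript. Short hits annotated as an HIV-1 LTR fragment, SV40 large T antigen, ble and bGH poly(A) are probably incidental matches to backbone sequence rather than functional elements.

CNOT2 is a component of the CCR4-NOT deadenylase complex and is required for its structural integrity. The construct comes from a study of the structure and assembly of the human NOT module, where a GFP-tagged CNOT2 fragment expressed in human cells would be suited to interaction or localisation experiments, although the record does not state the specific assays. The depositor sequence may be theoretical rather than fully verified.
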