Addgene plasmid #146799: pT7-EGFP-C1-HsNot2_305-540_K
Purpose: Mammalian Expression of HsNot2_305-540
Depositing lab: Elisa Izaurralde. Depositing organization: Max Planck Institute for Developmental Biology. Publication: Structure and assembly of the NOT module of the human CCR4-NOT complex. Boland A, Chen Y, Raisch T, Jonas S, Kuzuoglu-Ozturk D, Wohlbold L, Weichenrieder O, Izaurralde E. Nat Struct Mol Biol. 2013 Nov;20(11):1289-97. doi: 10.1038/nsmb.2681. Epub 2013 Oct 13. PubMed 24121232.
Backbone
  Vector backbone: Unknown
  Vector type: Mammalian Expression
Growth in bacteria
  Bacterial resistance: Kanamycin, 50 μg/mL
  Growth temperature: 37°C
  Growth strain: DH5alpha
  Copy number: High Copy
Gene/Insert
  Gene/Insert name: HsNot2_305-540 (alt names: CNOT2; CDC36, HSPC131)
  Species: H. sapiens (human)
  Entrez Gene: CNOT2 (a.k.a. CDC36, HSPC131, IDNADFS, NOT2, NOT2H)
  Cloning method: Unknown
Terms and licenses: Academic/Nonprofit Terms; Industry Terms: Not Available to Industry
Depositor comments: ORF extracted from NCBI:NM_014515.4 Plasmids from this collection were made available to the research community and donated after the lab closed. Please note that the sequence provided by the depositing laboratory may be theoretical/predicted or based on Sanger sequencing results. There may be discrepancies between sequencing results obtained by Addgene and the depositor sequence. If an Addgene verified sequence is not available, please contact before placing your order to request that our lab fully sequence the plasmid.
How to cite: pT7-EGFP-C1-HsNot2_305-540_K was a gift from Elisa Izaurralde (Addgene plasmid # 146799 ; http://n2t.net/addgene:146799 ; RRID:Addgene_146799)
